>Addgene plasmid #207079 | Rev7-Halo HRD | addgene full sequence | sequence record 471050 | Addgene NGS Result
TTCTCTGTCACAGAATGAAAATTTTTCTGTCATCTCTTCGTTATTAATGTTTGTAATTGACTGAATATCA
ACGCTTATTTGCAGCCTGAATGGCGAATGGG
[124 nt withheld, positions 102-225]
C
[91 nt withheld, positions 227-317]
A
[49 nt withheld, positions 319-367]
CCTTTGACGTTGGAGTCCACGTTCTT
[37 nt withheld, positions 394-430]
ACCCTATCTCGGTCTATTCTTTTGATTTATAAGGGATTTTGCCGATTTCGGCCTATTGGTTAAAAAATGA
GCTGATTTAACAAAAATTTAACGCGAATTTTAACAAAATATTAACGCTTACAATTTAGGTGGCACTTTTC
GGGGAAATGTGCGCGGAACCCCTATTTGTTTATTTTTCTAAATACATTCAAATATGTATCCGCTCATGAG
ACAATAACCCTGATAAATGCTTCAATAATATTGAAAAAGGAAGAGTATGAGTATTCAACATTTCCGTGTC
GCCCTTATTCCCTTTTTTGCGGCATTTTGCCTTCCTGTTTTTGCTCACCCAGAAACGCTGGTGAAAGTAA
AAGATGCTGAAGATCAGTTGGGTGCACGAGTGGGTTACATCGAACTGGATCTCAACAGCGGTAAGATCCT
TGAGAGTTTTCGCCCCGAAGAACGTTTTCCAATGATGAGCACTTTTAAAGTTCTGCTATGTGGCGCGGTA
TTATCCCGTATTGACGCCGGGCAAGAGCAACTCGGTCGCCGCATACACTATTCTCAGAATGACTTGGTTG
AGTACTCACCAGTCACAGAAAAGCATCTTACGGATGGCATGACAGTAAGAGAATTATGCAGTGCTGCCAT
AACCATGAGTGATAACACTGCGGCCAACTTACTTCTGACAACGATCGGAGGACCGAAGGAGCTAACCGCT
TTTTTGCACAACATGGGGGATCATGTAACTCGCCTTGATCGTTGGGAACCGGAGCTGAATGAAGCCATAC
CAAACGACGAGCGTGACACCACGATGCCTGTAGCAATGGCAACAACGTTGCGCAAACTATTAACTGGCGA
ACTACTTACTCTAGCTTCCCGGCAACAATTAATAGACTGGATGGAGGCGGATAAAGTTGCAGGACCACTT
CTGCGCTCGGCCCTTCCGGCTGGCTGGTTTATTGCTGATAAATCTGGAGCCGGTGAGCGTGGGTCTCGCG
GTATCATTGCAGCACTGGGGCCAGATGGTAAGCCCTCCCGTATCGTAGTTATCTACACGACGGGGAGTCA
GGCAACTATGGATGAACGAAATAGACAGATCGCTGAGATAGGTGCCTCACTGATTAAGCATTGGTAACTG
TCAGACCAAGTTTACTCATATATACTTTAGATTGATTTAAAACTTCATTTTTAATTTAAAAGGATCTAGG
TGAAGATCCTTTTTGATAATCTCATGACCAAAATCCCTTAACGTGAGTTTTCGTTCCACTGAGCGTCAGA
CCCCGTAGAAAAGATCAAAGGATCTTCTTGAGATCCTTTTTTTCTGCGCGTAATCTGCTGCTTGCAAACA
AAAAAACCACCGCTACCAGCGGTGGTTTGTTTGCCGGATCAAGAGCTACCAACTCTTTTTCCGAAGGTAA
CTGGCTTCAGCAGAGCGCAGATACCAAATACTGTTCTTCTAGTGTAGCCGTAGTTAGGCCACCACTTCAA
GAACTCTGTAGCACCGCCTACATACCTCGCTCTGCTAATCCTGTTACCAGTGGCTGCTGCCAGTGGCGAT
AAGTCGTGTCTTACCGGGTTGGACTCAAGACGATAGTTACCGGATAAGGCGCAGCGGTCGGGCTGAACGG
GGGGTTCGTGCACACAGCCCAGCTTGGAGCGAACGACCTACACCGAACTGAGATACCTACAGCGTGAGCT
ATGAGAAAGCGCCACGCTTCCCGAAGGGAGAAAGGCGGACAGGTATCCGGTAAGCGGCAGGGTCGGAACA
GGAGAGCGCACGAGGGAGCTTCCAGGGGGAAACGCCTGGTATCTTTATAGTCCTGTCGGGTTTCGCCACC
TCTGACTTGAGCGTCGATTTTTGTGATGCTCGTCAGGGGGGCGGAGCCTATGGAAAAACGCCAGCAACGC
GGCCTTTTTACGGTTCCTGGCCTTTTGCTGGCCTTTTGCTCACATGTTCTTTCCTGCGTTATCCCCTGAT
TCTGTGGATAACCGTATTACCGCCTTTGAGTGAGCTGATACCGCTCGCCGCAGCCGAACGACCGAGCGCA
GCGAGTCAGTGAGCGAGGAAGCGGAAGAGCGCCTGATGCGGTATTTTCTCCTTACGCATCTGTGCGGTAT
TTCACACCGCATAGACCAGCCGCGTAACCTGGCAAAATCGGTTACGGTTGAGTAATAAATGGATGCCCTG
CGTAAGCGGGTGTGGGCGGACAATAAAGTCTTAAACTGAACAAAATAGATCTAAACTATGACAATAAAGT
CTTAAACTAGACAGAATAGTTGTAAACTGAAATCAGTCCAGTTATGCTGTGAAAAAGCATACTGGACTTT
TGTTATGGCTAAAGCAAACTCTTCATTTTCTGAAGTGCAAATTGCCCGTCGTATTAAAGAGGGGCGTGGC
CAAGGGCATGGTAAAGACTATATTCGCGGCGTTGTGACAATTTACCGAACAACTCCGCGGCCGGGAAGCC
GATCTCGGCTTGAACGAATTGTTAGGTGGCGGTACTTGGGTCGATATCAAAGTGCATCACTTCTTCCCGT
ATGCCCAACTTTGTATAGAGAGCCACTGCGGGATCGTCACCGTAATCTGCTTGCACGTAGATCACATAAG
CACCAAGCGCGTTGGCCTCATGCTTGAGGAGATTGATGAGCGCGGTGGCAATGCCCTGCCTCCGGTGCTC
GCCGGAGACTGCGAGATCATAGATATAGATCTCACTACGCGGCTGCTCAAACTTGGGCAGAACGTAAGCC
GCGAGAGCGCCAACAACCGCTTCTTGGTCGAAGGCAGCAAGCGCGATGAATGTCTTACTACGGAGCAAGT
TCCCGAGGTAATCGGAGTCCGGCTGATGTTGGGAGTAGGTGGCTACGTCTCCGAACTCACGACCGAAAAG
ATCAAGAGCAGCCCGCATGGATTTGACTTGGTCAGGGCCGAGCCTACATGTGCGAATGATGCCCATACTT
GAGCCACCTAACTTTGTTTTAGGGCGACTGCCCTGCTGCGTAACATCGTTGCTGCTGCGTAACATCGTTG
CTGCTCCATAACATCAAACATCGACCCACGGCGTAACGCGCTTGCTGCTTGGATGCCCGAGGCATAGACT
GTACAAAAAAACAGTCATAACAAGCCATGAAAACCGCCACTGCGCCGTTACCACCGCTGCGTTCGGTCAA
GGTTCTGGACCAGTTGCGTGAGCGCATACGCTACTTGCATTACAGTTTACGAACCGAACAGGCTTATGTC
AACTGGGTTCGTGCCTTCATCCGTTTCCACGGTGTGCGTCACCCGGCAACCTTGGGCAGCAGCGAAGTCG
AGGCATTTCTGTCCTGGCTGGCGAACGAGCGCAAGGTTTCGGTCTCCACGCATCGTCAGGCATTGGCGGC
CTTGCTGTTCTTCTACGGCAAGGTGCTGTGCACGGATCTGCCCTTGCTTCAGGAGATCGGTAGACCTCGG
CCGTCGCGGCGCTTGCCGGTGGTGCTGACCCCGGATGAAGTGGTTCGCATCCTCGGTTTTCTGGAAGGCG
AGCATCGTTTGTTCGCCCAGGACTCTAGCTATAGTTCTAGTGGTTGGCTACGTACCCGTAGTGGCTATGG
CAGGGCTTGCCGCCCCGACGTTGGCTGCGAGCCCTGGGCCTTCACCCGAACTTGGGGGTTGGGGTGGGGA
AAAGGAAGAAACGCGGGCGTATTGGTCCCAATGGGGTCTCGGTGGGGTATCGACAGAGTGCCAGCCCTGG
GACCGAACCCCGCGTTTATGAACAAACGACCCAACACCCGTGCGTTTTATTCTGTCTTTTTATTGCCGTC
ATAGCGCGGGTTCCTTCCGGTATTGTCTCCTTCCGTGTTTCAGTTAGCCTCCCCCATCTCCCGGTACCGC
ATGCTATGCATCAGCTGCTAGCACCATGGCTCGAGATCCCGGGTGATCAAGTCTTCGTCGAGTGATTGTA
AATAAAATGTAATTTACAGTATAGTATTTTAATTAATATACAAATGATTTGATAATAATTCTTATTTAAC
TATAATATATTGTGTTGGGTTGAATTAAAGGTCCGTATACTCCGGAATATTAATAGATCATGGAGATAAT
TAAAATGATAACCATCTCGCAAATAAATAAGTATTTTACTGTTTTCGTAACAGTTTTGTAATAAAAAAAC
CTATAAATATTCCGGATTATTCATACCGTCCCACCATCGGGCGCGGATCCCGGTCCGAAGCGCGCGGAAT
TCAAAGGCCTACGTCGACGAGCTCACTAGTCGCGGCCGCTTTCGAATCTAGAGCCTGCAGTCTCGACAAG
CTTGTCGAGAAGTACTAGAGGATCATAATCAGCCATACCACATTTGTAGAGGTTTTACTTGCTTTAAAAA
ACCTCCCACACCTCCCCCTGAACCTGAAACATAAAATGAATGCAATTGTTGTTGTTGTTGGCAGGCCAGG
GCCCAGCCCCGTCACCCCCCTGACCTTTGTCTCCTCCCTAGGATTTCCCCTGGATCCTGGCGGATGAGCA
GGATGTCCACATGCATGACCCCCGGCTGATACCACTAAAAACCATGACGTCGGACATTTTAAAGGTGAGC
TTCGTGGGGACCCGGGAAGCTTTATTTAGGGGCTGCTTAACGAAGTGAGGCCCGGTGCTGAGGCCTTACT
AGAGGGCTTGCGGGAGAGAACGGGGGAGTGCCTGGTGGAGGGCTCCTCCCATCTCTACTCTTCTCCACCA
TGGCTATGGCCACGAGGCCCCACCTGTGGTGGAGGTCTGCCCACCAGGGGCTTCTGTGTCCTCCAGCAGG
GATGCCCTGGCTGTCTTGCTGACTGTGGCTGTTTGCTTGTGTCCGTCAGATGCAGCTTTACGTGGAAGAG
CGCGCTCATAAAGGCAGCGGAGCTCTCGAGCCAACCACTGAGGATCTGTACTTTCAGAGCGATAACGATG
GATCCGAAATCGGTACTGGCTTTCCATTCGACCCCCATTATGTGGAAGTCCTGGGCGAGCGCATGCACTA
CGTCGATGTTGGTCCGCGCGATGGCACCCCTGTGCTGTTCCTGCACGGTAACCCGACCTCCTCCTACGTG
TGGCGCAACATCATCCCGCATGTTGCACCGACCCATCGCTGCATTGCTCCAGACCTGATCGGTATGGGCA
AATCCGACAAACCAGACCTGGGTTATTTCTTCGACGACCACGTCCGCTTCATGGATGCCTTCATCGAAGC
CCTGGGTCTGGAAGAGGTCGTCCTGGTCATTCACGACTGGGGCTCCGCTCTGGGTTTCCACTGGGCCAAG
CGCAATCCAGAGCGCGTCAAAGGTATTGCATTTATGGAGTTCATCCGCCCTATCCCGACCTGGGACGAAT
GGCCAGAATTTGCCCGCGAGACCTTCCAGGCCTTCCGCACCACCGACGTCGGCCGCAAGCTGATCATCGA
TCAGAACGTTTTTATCGAGGGTACGCTGCCGATGGGTGTCGTCCGCCCGCTGACTGAAGTCGAGATGGAC
CATTACCGCGAGCCGTTCCTGAATCCTGTTGACCGCGAGCCACTGTGGCGCTTCCCAAACGAGCTGCCAA
TCGCCGGTGAGCCAGCGAACATCGTCGCGCTGGTCGAAGAATACATGGACTGGCTGCACCAGTCCCCTGT
CCCGAAGCTGCTGTTCTGGGGCACCCCAGGCGTTCTGATCCCACCGGCCGAAGCCGCTCGCCTGGCCAAA
AGCCTGCCTAACTGCAAGGCTGTGGACATCGGCCCGGGTCTGAATCTGCTGCAAGAAGACAACCCGGACC
TGATCGGCAGCGAGATCGCGCGCTGGCTGTCTACTCTGGAGATTTCCGGTGACTACAAAGACCATGACGG
TGATTATAAAGATCATGATATCGATTACAAGGATGACGATGACAAGTAACTCGAGTCTAGACGTTTAAAC
CCTGCAGGCTGTGCCTTCTAGTTGCCAGCCATCTGTTGTTTGCCCCTCCCCCGTGCCTTCCTTGACCCTG
GAAGGTGCCACTCCCACTGTCCTTTCCTAATAAAATGAGGAAATTGCATCGCATTGTCTGAGTAGGTGTC
ATTCTATTCTGGGGGGTGGGGTGGGGCAGGACAGCAAGGGGGAGGATTGGGAAGACAATAGCAGGCATGC
TGGGGATGCGGTGGGCTCTATGGGTCGACAGTACTAAGCTTTACGTGTGTCAGTTAGGGTGTGGAAAGTC
CCCAGGCTCCCCAGCAGGCAGAAGTATGCAAAGCATGCATCTCAATTAGTCAGCAACCAGGTGTGGAAAG
TCCCCAGGCTCCCCAGCAGGCAGAAGTATGCAAAGCATGCATCTCAATTAGTCAGCAACCATAGTCCCGC
CCCTAACTCCGCCCATCCCGCCCCTAACTCCGCCCAGTTCCGCCCATTCTCCGCCCCATGGCTGACTAAT
TTTTTTTATTTATGCAGAGGCCGAGGCCGCCTCGGCCTCTGAGCTATTCCAGAAGTAGTGAGGAGGCTTT
TTTGGAGGCCTAGGCTTTTGCAAAAAGCTTACCATGACCGAGTACAAGCCCACGGTGCGCCTCGCCACCC
GCGACGACGTCCCCAGGGCCGTACGCACCCTCGCCGCCGCGTTCGCCGACTACCCCGCCACGCGCCACAC
CGTCGATCCGGACCGCCACATCGAGCGGGTCACCGAGCTGCAAGAACTCTTCCTCACGCGCGTCGGGCTC
GACATCGGCAAGGTGTGGGTCGCGGACGACGGCGCCGCGGTGGCGGTCTGGACCACGCCGGAGAGCGTCG
AAGCGGGGGCGGTGTTCGCCGAGATCGGCCCGCGCATGGCCGAGTTGAGCGGTTCCCGGCTGGCCGCGCA
GCAACAGATGGAAGGCCTCCTGGCGCCGCACCGGCCCAAGGAGCCCGCGTGGTTCCTGGCCACCGTCGGC
GTCTCGCCCGACCACCAGGGCAAGGGTCTGGGCAGCGCCGTCGTGCTCCCCGGAGTGGAGGCGGCCGAGC
GCGCCGGGGTGCCCGCCTTCCTGGAGACCTCCGCGCCCCGCAACCTCCCCTTCTACGAGCGGCTCGGCTT
CACCGTCACCGCCGACGTCGAGGTGCCCGAAGGACCGCGCACCTGGTGCATGACCCGCAAGCCCGGTGCC
TGAAATAAAATATCTTTATTTTCATTACATCTGTGTGTTGGTTTTTTGTGTGGGGGGCACCTGCCACCCC
ACTGATGCCCAAACTGTCAGACTTTGGGGGATCCCCGCCTAGGGCAGTGCTGCATGGCTGCCCTGATTCC
AAGTGCTCTTATCGCCTCTGTGTGTGGATCGCCCGCCCCAGCCCGGGGCCGCTCAGGTCTGCTTGGAGGA
TGCCTCCCCCAGGAGGGCAGTGAGGGATGCCGCAACCTCGACTTCTCAGCCTCCTGGGGTTCCGCCGGCC
AACACTGTCTGTCTCAAATACTGTGCTGTGAGTTGTTTCAATAAAGGGGCCCCAAGGGCTGGGCTGAGCT
GAGCCATCATTAACTGGAGTGGGAGGGACAGGTATGGCCAGGGTAACCTGGGAGAGGGGCTGCTTCTCCA
CCAAAATGCCAGGGACCCCCTCTCCCCACTCCTAAAACCAACCCCAGGCTGGTTTTACTGAAAACATTTA
TTTTTTATTTAAACTTGTTTATTGCAGCTTATAATGGTTACAAATAAAGCAATAGCATCACAAATTTCAC
AAATAAAGCATTTTTTTCACTGCATTCTAGTTGTGGTTTGTCCAAACTCATCAATGTATCTTATCATGTC
TGGATCTGATCACTGCTTGAGCCTAGGAGATCCGAACCAGATAAGTGAAATCTAGTTCCAAACTATTTTG
TCATTTTTAATTTTCGTATTAGCTTACGACGCTACACCCAGTTCCCATCTATTTTGTCACTCTTCCCTAA
ATAATCCTTAAAAACTCCATTTCCACCCCTCCCAGTTCCCAACTATTTTGTCCGCCCACAGCGGGGCATT
TTTCTTCCTGTTATGTTTTTAATCAAACATCCTGCCAACTCCATGTGACAAACCGTCATCTTCGGCTACT
TT
Features (pLannotate 1.2.2; 24 found; start..end, strand, type, name):
     81..97      +  CDS            lacZα (fragment): LacZα fragment of β-galactosidase; lacZ fragment
    102..556     +  rep_origin     f1 ori (sequence partly withheld): f1 bacteriophage origin of replication; arrow indicates direction of (+) strand synthesis
    582..686     +  promoter       AmpR promoter: bla
    687..1547    +  CDS            AmpR: β-lactamase; bla; confers resistance to ampicillin, carbenicillin, and related antibiotics
   1718..2306    +  rep_origin     ori: high-copy-number ColE1/pMB1/pBR322/pUC origin of replication
   2492..2543    -  misc_feature   bom (fragment): basis of mobility region from pBR322
   2611..2835    -  mobile_element Tn7R: mini-Tn7 element (right end of the Tn7 transposon) Tn7
   2902..3435    -  CDS            GmR: gentamycin acetyltransferase; aacC1; confers resistance to gentamycin
   3624..3652    -  promoter       Pc promoter: intI1 (promoter lies within the coding sequence); class 1 integron promoter
   3630..3989    -  CDS            YPR2_ECOLX (fragment): Protein predicted: Swiss-Prot protein existence level 4. From Escherichia coli.
   4160..4208    -  polyA_signal   HSV TK poly(A) signal: herpes simplex virus thymidine kinase polyadenylation signal (Cole and Stacy, 1985)
   4344..4453    -  promoter       p10 promoter: baculovirus promoter for expression in insect cells
   4477..4568    +  promoter       polyhedrin promoter: polh from Autographa californica; promoter for the baculovirus polyhedrin gene
   4721..4804    +  CDS            large T antigen (fragment): large T antigen from SV40 (simian virus 40)
   4882..4974    +  CDS            MAD2L2 (fragment): MD2L2_CHICK - Also known as REV7. Experimental evidence at protein level: Swiss-Prot protein existence level 1. Adapter protein able to interact with different proteins and involved in different biological processes. Mediates the interaction between the error-prone DNA polymerase zeta catalytic subunit REV3L and the inserter polymerase REV1, thereby mediating the second polymerase switching in translesion DNA synthesis. Translesion DNA synthesis releases the replication blockade of replicative polymerases, stalled in presence of DNA lesions. May also play a role in signal transduction in respo
   5300..5320    +  CDS            TEV site: tobacco etch virus (TEV) protease recognition and cleavage site
   5336..6219    +  CDS            HaloTag® (fragment): modified bacterial dehalogenase that forms covalent bonds with chloroalkane derivatives
   6221..6286    +  CDS            3xFLAG: three tandem FLAG® epitope tags, followed by an enterokinase cleavage site
   6319..6543    +  polyA_signal   bGH poly(A) signal: bovine growth hormone polyadenylation signal
   6565..6894    +  promoter       SV40 promoter: SV40 enhancer and early promoter
   6904..7503    +  CDS            PuroR: puromycin N-acetyltransferase; pac from Streptomyces alboniger; confers resistance to puromycin
   7504..7552    +  polyA_signal   poly(A) signal: synthetic polyadenylation signal
   8002..8136    +  polyA_signal   SV40 poly(A) signal: SV40 polyadenylation signal
   8165..8330    -  mobile_element Tn7L: mini-Tn7 element (left end of the Tn7 transposon) Tn7
