[The description below was written by a language model from this plasmid's Addgene catalogue record and pLannotate feature annotations shown in this document.]
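Description:
Rev7-Halo HRD is a homologous recombination donor plasmid designed to insert a HaloTag at the C-terminus of the endogenous human REV7 (MAD2L2) locus in mammalian cells. It was assembled by Gibson cloning into a pFastBac Dual backbone, which is used here simply as a carrier. The baculovirus-related parts detected in the sequence (polyhedrin and p10 promoters, mini-Tn7 left and right ends, a gentamicin resistance gene, HSV TK and SV40 polyadenylation signals) are backbone remnants rather than functional parts of the editing strategy. In bacteria the plasmid replicates from a high-copy ColE1/pUC-type origin and is selected with ampicillin through the β-lactamase gene. An f1 origin is also present.

The insert has no promoter of its own for the tagged gene, because expression of the fusion is meant to come from the native REV7 promoter after integration. The annotation detects a short MAD2L2 coding fragment, consistent with the end of the REV7 coding region lying in the upstream homology arm. This is followed by a TEV protease cleavage site, the HaloTag coding sequence, a 3xFLAG epitope and a bGH polyadenylation signal. Downstream is an independent selection cassette in which the SV40 enhancer/early promoter drives puromycin N-acetyltransferase, terminated by a synthetic poly(A) signal, so that edited cells can be enriched with puromycin. The unannotated stretches flanking this payload presumably correspond to the human REV7 locus homology sequences named in the record, although their exact boundaries are not given.

Such a donor is normally supplied together with a site-specific nuclease, which the record does not specify. The resulting REV7-Halo protein, expressed at endogenous levels, can be covalently labelled with chloroalkane ligands for imaging or biochemical analysis of this DNA damage response factor.
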