Addgene plasmid #207079: Rev7-Halo HRD
Purpose: Homologous recombination donor for insertion of a HaloTag at the C-terminus of the endogenous REV7 locus.
Depositing lab: Jens Schmidt. Depositing organization: Michigan State University. Publication: Systematic analysis of the molecular and biophysical properties of key DNA damage response factors. Heyza JR, Mikhova M, Bahl A, Broadbent DG, Schmidt JC. Elife. 2023 Jun 21;12:e87086. doi: 10.7554/eLife.87086. PubMed 37341699.
Backbone
  Vector backbone: pFastBac dual
  Backbone size w/o insert (bp): 5000
  Vector type: Mammalian Expression
Growth in bacteria
  Bacterial resistance: Ampicillin, 100 μg/mL
  Growth temperature: 37°C
  Growth strain: DH5alpha
  Copy number: High Copy
Gene/Insert
  Gene/Insert name: HaloTag followed by a PolyA signal and PuroR cassette flanked by human REV7 locus sequences
  Species: H. sapiens (human), Synthetic
  Promoter: None
  Tag / fusion protein: HaloTag (C terminal on insert)
  Cloning method: Gibson Cloning
  Sequencing primers: 5′ GCTTTAAAAAACCTCCCACACCTC; 3′ AAA CCA CAA CTA GAA TGC AGT GA
Terms and licenses: Academic/Nonprofit Terms; Industry Terms: Not Available to Industry
How to cite: Rev7-Halo HRD was a gift from Jens Schmidt (Addgene plasmid # 207079 ; http://n2t.net/addgene:207079 ; RRID:Addgene_207079)
